>Addgene plasmid #118258 | N295A (EcN), F103A (EcI) MetNIQ in pBAD | depositor full sequence | sequence record 223952 | N295A EcN, Y160A EcI MetNIQ in pBAD
AAGAAACCAATTGTCCATATTGCATCAGACATTGCCGTCACTGCGTCTTTTACTGGCTCTTCTCGCTAAC
CAAACCGGTAACCCCGCTTATTAAAAGCATTCTGTAACAAAGCGGGACCAAAGCCATGACAAAAACGCGT
AACAAAAGTGTCTATAATCACGGCAGAAAAGTCCACATTGATTATTTGCACGGCGTCACACTTTGCTATG
CCATAGCATTTTTATCCATAAGATTAGCGGATCCTACCTGACGCTTTTTATCGCAACTCTCTACTGTTTC
TCCATACCCGTTTTTTGGGCTAACAGGAGGAATTAACCATGGGCCATCATCATCATCATCATCATCATCA
TCACAGCAGCGGCCATATCGACGACGACGACAAGCATATGATAAAACTTTCGAATATCACCAAAGTGTTC
CACCAGGGCACCCGCACCATCCAGGCGTTGAACAACGTCAGCCTGCATGTGCCAGCTGGACAAATTTATG
GCGTTATCGGTGCCTCAGGCGCGGGTAAGAGTACGCTTATACGTTGTGTAAACCTGCTGGAGCGCCCAAC
CGAGGGTAGCGTGCTGGTCGATGGCCAGGAACTGACCACGCTGTCAGAATCCGAGTTGACCAAAGCTCGC
CGCCAGATTGGTATGATTTTCCAGCATTTTAACCTGCTCTCTTCGCGTACTGTTTTTGGCAACGTGGCTC
TGCCGCTGGAGCTGGACAACACACCGAAAGACGAGGTCAAACGTCGCGTGACGGAATTGCTGTCATTGGT
TGGTCTTGGCGATAAGCATGATAGCTACCCGTCGAATCTTTCCGGTGGGCAGAAACAACGTGTGGCAATT
GCCCGTGCGTTAGCCAGCAATCCCAAAGTATTGCTGTGTGATGAAGCCACCAGCGCGCTGGACCCGGCAA
CGACACGTTCTATTCTCGAACTGCTGAAAGACATCAACCGCCGTCTGGGGTTGACGATTCTGTTGATCAC
CCACGAAATGGACGTTGTGAAGCGCATTTGTGATTGCGTGGCGGTCATCAGCAATGGAGAACTGATCGAG
CAGGACACGGTAAGTGAAGTGTTCTCGCATCCGAAAACGCCGCTGGCGCAGAAGTTTATTCAGTCGACCC
TGCATCTGGATATCCCGGAAGATTACCAGGAACGTCTGCAAGCGGAGCCATTTACTGACTGCGTGCCGAT
GCTGCGTCTGGAGTTTACCGGTCAATCGGTCGATGCCCCACTGCTTTCTGAAACCGCGCGTCGTTTCAAC
GTCAACAACGCCATTATTAGCGCGCAGATGGATTACGCCGGTGGCGTTAAGTTCGGCATCATGCTGACTG
AAATGCACGGCACACAACAAGATACGCAAGCCGCCATTGCCTGGCTGCAGGAACACCATGTAAAAGTAGA
GGTACTGGGTTATGTCTGAGCCGATGATGTGGCTGCTGGTTCGTGGCGTATGGGAAACGCTGGCAATGAC
CTTCGTATCCGGTTTTTTTGGCTTTGTGATTGGTCTGCCGGTTGGCGTTCTGCTTTATGTCACGCGTCCG
GGGCAAATTATTGCTAACGCGAAGCTGTATCGTACCGTTTCTGCGATTGTGAACATTTTCCGTTCCATCC
CGTTCATTATCTTGCTTGTATGGATGATTCCGTTTACCCGCGTTATTGTCGGTACATCGATTGGTTTGCA
GGCAGCGATTGTTCCGTTAACCGTTGGTGCAGCACCGGCTATTGCCCGTATGGTCGAGAACGCTCTGCTG
GAGATCCCAACCGGGTTAATTGAAGCTTCCCGCGCAATGGGTGCCACGCCGATGCAGATCGTCCGTAAGG
TGCTGTTACCGGAAGCGCTGCCGGGTCTGGTGAATGCGGCAACTATCACCCTGATTACCCTGGTCGGTTA
TTCCGCGATGGGTGGTGCAGTCGGTGCCGGTGGTTTAGGTCAGATTGGCTATCAGTATGGCTACATCGGC
TATAACGCGACGGTGATGAATACGGTACTGGTATTGCTGGTCATTCTGGTTTATTTAATTCAGTTCGCAG
GCGACCGCATCGTCCGGGCTGTCACTCGCAAGTAACGTTCAACACAACATAAATAATTGAAGAAGGAATA
AGGTATGGCGTTCAAATTCAAAACCTTTGCGGCAGTGGGAGCCCTGATCGGATCACTGGCACTGGTAGGC
TGCGGTCAGGATGAAAAAGATCCAAACCACATTAAAGTCGGCGTGATTGTTGGTGCCGAACAGCAGGTTG
CAGAAGTCGCGCAGAAAGTTGCGAAAGACAAATATGGCCTGGACGTTGAGCTGGTAACCTTCAACGACTA
TGTTCTGCCAAACGAAGCATTGAGCAAAGGCGATATCGACGCCAACGCCTTCCAGCATAAACCGTACCTT
GATCAGCAACTGAAAGATCGTGGCTACAAACTGGTCGCAGTAGGCAACACTTTTGTTTATCCGATTGCTG
GTTACTCCAAGAAAATCAAATCACTGGATGAACTGCAGGATGGTTCGCAGGTTGCCGTGCCAAACGACCC
AACTAACCTTGGTCGTTCACTGCTGCTGCTGCAAAAAGTGGGCTTGATCAAACTGAAAGATGGCGTTGGC
CTGCTGCCGACCGTTCTTGATGTTGTTGAGAACCCCAAAAATCTGAAAATTGTTGAACTGGAAGCACCGC
AACTGCCGCGTTCTCTGGACGACGCGCAAATCGCTCTGGCAGTTATCAATACCACCTATGCCAGCCAGAT
TGGCCTGACTCCGGCGAAAGACGGTATCTTTGTTGAAGATAAAGAGTCCCCGTACGTAAACCTGATCGTG
ACGCGTGAAGATAACAAAGACGCCGAGAACGTGAAGAAATTCGTCCAGGCTTATCAGTCTGACGAAGTTT
ACGAAGCAGCAAACAAAGTGTTTAACGGCGGAGCTGTTAAAGGCTGGCACCACCACCACCACCACTAAGA
ATTCGAAGCTTGGCTGTTTTGGCGGATGAGAGAAGATTTTCAGCCTGATACAGATTAAATCAGAACGCAG
AAGCGGTCTGATAAAACAGAATTTGCCTGGCGGCAGTAGCGCGGTGGTCCCACCTGACCCCATGCCGAAC
TCAGAAGTGAAACGCCGTAGCGCCGATGGTAGTGTGGGGTCTCCCCATGCGAGAGTAGGGAACTGCCAGG
CATCAAATAAAACGAAAGGCTCAGTCGAAAGACTGGGCCTTTCGTTTTATCTGTTGTTTGTCGGTGAACG
CTCTCCTGAGTAGGACAAATCCGCCGGGAGCGGATTTGAACGTTGCGAAGCAACGGCCCGGAGGGTGGCG
GGCAGGACGCCCGCCATAAACTGCCAGGCATCAAATTAAGCAGAAGGCCATCCTGACGGATGGCCTTTTT
GCGTTTCTACAAACTCTTTTGTTTATTTTTCTAAATACATTCAAATATGTATCCGCTCATGAGACAATAA
CCCTGATAAATGCTTCAATAATATTGAAAAAGGAAGAGTATGAGTATTCAACATTTCCGTGTCGCCCTTA
TTCCCTTTTTTGCGGCATTTTGCCTTCCTGTTTTTGCTCACCCAGAAACGCTGGTGAAAGTAAAAGATGC
TGAAGATCAGTTGGGTGCACGAGTGGGTTACATCGAACTGGATCTCAACAGCGGTAAGATCCTTGAGAGT
TTTCGCCCCGAAGAACGTTTTCCAATGATGAGCACTTTTAAAGTTCTGCTATGTGGCGCGGTATTATCCC
GTGTTGACGCCGGGCAAGAGCAACTCGGTCGCCGCATACACTATTCTCAGAATGACTTGGTTGAGTACTC
ACCAGTCACAGAAAAGCATCTTACGGATGGCATGACAGTAAGAGAATTATGCAGTGCTGCCATAACCATG
AGTGATAACACTGCGGCCAACTTACTTCTGACAACGATCGGAGGACCGAAGGAGCTAACCGCTTTTTTGC
ACAACATGGGGGATCATGTAACTCGCCTTGATCGTTGGGAACCGGAGCTGAATGAAGCCATACCAAACGA
CGAGCGTGACACCACGATGCCTGTAGCAATGGCAACAACGTTGCGCAAACTATTAACTGGCGAACTACTT
ACTCTAGCTTCCCGGCAACAATTAATAGACTGGATGGAGGCGGATAAAGTTGCAGGACCACTTCTGCGCT
CGGCCCTTCCGGCTGGCTGGTTTATTGCTGATAAATCTGGAGCCGGTGAGCGTGGGTCTCGCGGTATCAT
TGCAGCACTGGGGCCAGATGGTAAGCCCTCCCGTATCGTAGTTATCTACACGACGGGGAGTCAGGCAACT
ATGGATGAACGAAATAGACAGATCGCTGAGATAGGTGCCTCACTGATTAAGCATTGGTAACTGTCAGACC
AAGTTTACTCATATATACTTTAGATTGATTTAAAACTTCATTTTTAATTTAAAAGGATCTAGGTGAAGAT
CCTTTTTGATAATCTCATGACCAAAATCCCTTAACGTGAGTTTTCGTTCCACTGAGCGTCAGACCCCGTA
GAAAAGATCAAAGGATCTTCTTGAGATCCTTTTTTTCTGCGCGTAATCTGCTGCTTGCAAACAAAAAAAC
CACCGCTACCAGCGGTGGTTTGTTTGCCGGATCAAGAGCTACCAACTCTTTTTCCGAAGGTAACTGGCTT
CAGCAGAGCGCAGATACCAAATACTGTCCTTCTAGTGTAGCCGTAGTTAGGCCACCACTTCAAGAACTCT
GTAGCACCGCCTACATACCTCGCTCTGCTAATCCTGTTACCAGTGGCTGCTGCCAGTGGCGATAAGTCGT
GTCTTACCGGGTTGGACTCAAGACGATAGTTACCGGATAAGGCGCAGCGGTCGGGCTGAACGGGGGGTTC
GTGCACACAGCCCAGCTTGGAGCGAACGACCTACACCGAACTGAGATACCTACAGCGTGAGCTATGAGAA
AGCGCCACGCTTCCCGAAGGGAGAAAGGCGGACAGGTATCCGGTAAGCGGCAGGGTCGGAACAGGAGAGC
GCACGAGGGAGCTTCCAGGGGGAAACGCCTGGTATCTTTATAGTCCTGTCGGGTTTCGCCACCTCTGACT
TGAGCGTCGATTTTTGTGATGCTCGTCAGGGGGGCGGAGCCTATGGAAAAACGCCAGCAACGCGGCCTTT
TTACGGTTCCTGGCCTTTTGCTGGCCTTTTGCTCACATGTTCTTTCCTGCGTTATCCCCTGATTCTGTGG
ATAACCGTATTACCGCCTTTGAGTGAGCTGATACCGCTCGCCGCAGCCGAACGACCGAGCGCAGCGAGTC
AGTGAGCGAGGAAGCGGAAGAGCGCCTGATGCGGTATTTTCTCCTTACGCATCTGTGCGGTATTTCACAC
CGCATATGGTGCACTCTCAGTACAATCTGCTCTGATGCCGCATAGTTAAGCCAGTATACACTCCGCTATC
GCTACGTGACTGGGTCATGGCTGCGCCCCGACACCCGCCAACACCCGCTGACGCGCCCTGACGGGCTTGT
CTGCTCCCGGCATCCGCTTACAGACAAGCTGTGACCGTCTCCGGGAGCTGCATGTGTCAGAGGTTTTCAC
CGTCATCACCGAAACGCGCGAGGCAGCAGATCAATTCGCGCGCGAAGGCGAAGCGGCATGCATAATGTGC
CTGTCAAATGGACGAAGCAGGGATTCTGCAAACCCTATGCTACTCCGTCAAGCCGTCAATTGTCTGATTC
GTTACCAATTATGACAACTTGACGGCTACATCATTCACTTTTTCTTCACAACCGGCACGGAACTCGCTCG
GGCTGGCCCCGGTGCATTTTTTAAATACCCGCGAGAAATAGAGTTGATCGTCAAAACCAACATTGCGACC
GACGGTGGCGATAGGCATCCGGGTGGTGCTCAAAAGCAGCTTCGCCTGGCTGATACGTTGGTCCTCGCGC
CAGCTTAAGACGCTAATCCCTAACTGCTGGCGGAAAAGATGTGACAGACGCGACGGCGACAAGCAAACAT
GCTGTGCGACGCTGGCGATATCAAAATTGCTGTCTGCCAGGTGATCGCTGATGTACTGACAAGCCTCGCG
TACCCGATTATCCATCGGTGGATGGAGCGACTCGTTAATCGCTTCCATGCGCCGCAGTAACAATTGCTCA
AGCAGATTTATCGCCAGCAGCTCCGAATAGCGCCCTTCCCCTTGCCCGGCGTTAATGATTTGCCCAAACA
GGTCGCTGAAATGCGGCTGGTGCGCTTCATCCGGGCGAAAGAACCCCGTATTGGCAAATATTGACGGCCA
GTTAAGCCATTCATGCCAGTAGGCGCGCGGACGAAAGTAAACCCACTGGTGATACCATTCGCGAGCCTCC
GGATGACGACCGTAGTGATGAATCTCTCCTGGCGGGAACAGCAAAATATCACCCGGTCGGCAAACAAATT
CTCGTCCCTGATTTTTCACCACCCCCTGACCGCGAATGGTGAGATTGAGAATATAACCTTTCATTCCCAG
CGGTCGGTCGATAAAAAAATCGAGATAACCGTTGGCCTCAATCGGCGTTAAACCCGCCACCAGATGGGCA
TTAAACGAGTATCCCGGCAGCAGGGGATCATTTTGCGCTTCAGCCATACTTTTCATACTCCCGCCATTCA
GAG
Features (pLannotate 1.2.2; 15 found; start..end, strand, type, name):
      1..285     +  promoter       araBAD promoter: araBAD; promoter of the L-arabinose operon of E. coli; the araC regulatory gene is transcribed in the opposite direction (Guzman et al., 1995)
    325..342     +  CDS            capTEV™ (fragment): composite tag for in vivo biotinylation, TEV protease cleavage, and 6xHis tagging
    388..1416    +  CDS            metN: METN_ECOLI - Also known as abc. Experimental evidence at protein level: Swiss-Prot protein existence level 1. Part of the ABC transporter complex MetNIQ involved in methionine import (PubMed:12169620, PubMed:12218041, PubMed:12819857, PubMed:18621668, PubMed:30352853). Responsible for energy coupling to the transport system (PubMed:18621668, PubMed:25678706). It has also been shown to be involved in formyl-L-methionine transport (PubMed:12819857). From Escherichia coli (strain K12).
   1412..2062    +  CDS            metI: METI_ECOLI - Also known as yaeE. Experimental evidence at protein level: Swiss-Prot protein existence level 1. (Microbial infection) Probably transports the toxic C- terminal region of CdiA from E.coli strain MHI813 across the inner membrane to the cytoplasm, where CdiA has a toxic effect. Toxin transport is strain-specific, mutations in this gene do not confer resistance to several other tested CdiA toxins. From Escherichia coli (strain K12).
   2105..2917    +  CDS            metQ: METQ_ECOLI - Also known as yaeC. Experimental evidence at protein level: Swiss-Prot protein existence level 1. This protein is a component of a D-methionine permease, a binding protein-dependent, ATP-driven transport system. From Escherichia coli (strain K12).
   2918..2935    +  CDS            9xHis (fragment): 9xHis affinity tag
   3035..3150    +  ncRNA          5S rRNA: Accession: RF00001 - 5S ribosomal RNA
   3154..3240    +  terminator     rrnB T1 terminator: Escherichia coli rrnB; transcription terminator T1 from the E. coli rrnB gene
   3332..3359    +  terminator     rrnB T2 terminator: transcription terminator T2 from the E. coli rrnB gene
   3378..3469    +  promoter       AmpR promoter: bla
   3470..4330    +  CDS            AmpR: β-lactamase; bla; confers resistance to ampicillin, carbenicillin, and related antibiotics
   4501..5089    +  rep_origin     ori: high-copy-number ColE1/pMB1/pBR322/pUC origin of replication
   5275..5415    -  misc_feature   bom: basis of mobility region from pBR322
   5517..5557    -  CDS            rop (fragment): Rop protein, which maintains plasmids at low copy number; rop
   5679..6557    -  CDS            araC: L-arabinose regulatory protein; araC
