>Addgene plasmid #118258 | N295A (EcN), F103A (EcI) MetNIQ in pBAD | addgene full sequence | sequence record 228498 | Addgene NGS Result
TGGTCGATGGCCAGGAACTGACCACGCTGTCAGAATCCGAGTTGACCAAAGCTCGCCGCCAGATTGGTAT
GATTTTCCAGCATTTTAACCTGCTCTCTTCGCGTACTGTTTTTGGCAACGTGGCTCTGCCGCTGGAGCTG
GACAACACACCGAAAGACGAGGTCAAACGTCGCGTGACGGAATTGCTGTCATTGGTTGGTCTTGGCGATA
AGCATGATAGCTACCCGTCGAATCTTTCCGGTGGGCAGAAACAACGTGTGGCAATTGCCCGTGCGTTAGC
CAGCAATCCCAAAGTATTGCTGTGTGATGAAGCCACCAGCGCGCTGGACCCGGCAACGACACGTTCTATT
CTCGAACTGCTGAAAGACATCAACCGCCGTCTGGGGTTGACGATTCTGTTGATCACCCACGAAATGGACG
TTGTGAAGCGCATTTGTGATTGCGTGGCGGTCATCAGCAATGGAGAACTGATCGAGCAGGACACGGTAAG
TGAAGTGTTCTCGCATCCGAAAACGCCGCTGGCGCAGAAGTTTATTCAGTCGACCCTGCATCTGGATATC
CCGGAAGATTACCAGGAACGTCTGCAAGCGGAGCCATTTACTGACTGCGTGCCGATGCTGCGTCTGGAGT
TTACCGGTCAATCGGTCGATGCCCCACTGCTTTCTGAAACCGCGCGTCGTTTCAACGTCAACAACGCGAT
TATTAGCGCGCAGATGGATTACGCCGGTGGCGTTAAGTTCGGCATCATGCTGACTGAAATGCACGGCACA
CAACAAGATACGCAAGCCGCCATTGCCTGGCTGCAGGAACACCATGTAAAAGTAGAGGTACTGGGTTATG
TCTGAGCCGATGATGTGGCTGCTGGTTCGTGGCGTATGGGAAACGCTGGCAATGACCTTCGTATCCGGTT
TTTTTGGCTTTGTGATTGGTCTGCCGGTTGGCGTTCTGCTTTATGTCACGCGTCCGGGGCAAATTATTGC
TAACGCGAAGCTGTATCGTACCGTTTCTGCGATTGTGAACATTTTCCGTTCCATCCCGTTCATTATCTTG
CTTGTATGGATGATTCCGTTTACCCGCGTTATTGTCGGTACATCGATTGGTTTGCAGGCAGCGATTGTTC
CGTTAACCGTTGGTGCAGCACCGGCGATTGCCCGTATGGTCGAGAACGCTCTGCTGGAGATCCCAACCGG
GTTAATTGAAGCTTCCCGCGCAATGGGTGCCACGCCGATGCAGATCGTCCGTAAGGTGCTGTTACCGGAA
GCGCTGCCGGGTCTGGTGAATGCGGCAACTATCACCCTGATTACCCTGGTCGGTTATTCCGCGATGGGTG
GTGCAGTCGGTGCCGGTGGTTTAGGTCAGATTGGCTATCAGTATGGCTACATCGGCTATAACGCGACGGT
GATGAATACGGTACTGGTATTGCTGGTCATTCTGGTTTATTTAATTCAGTTCGCAGGCGACCGCATCGTC
CGGGCTGTCACTCGCAAGTAACGTTCAACACAACATAAATAATTGAAGAAGGAATAAGGTATGGCGTTCA
AATTCAAAACCTTTGCGGCAGTGGGAGCCCTGATCGGATCACTGGCACTGGTAGGCTGCGGTCAGGATGA
AAAAGATCCAAACCACATTAAAGTCGGCGTGATTGTTGGTGCCGAACAGCAGGTTGCAGAAGTCGCGCAG
AAAGTTGCGAAAGACAAATATGGCCTGGACGTTGAGCTGGTAACCTTCAACGACTATGTTCTGCCAAACG
AAGCATTGAGCAAAGGCGATATCGACGCCAACGCCTTCCAGCATAAACCGTACCTTGATCAGCAACTGAA
AGATCGTGGCTACAAACTGGTCGCAGTAGGCAACACTTTTGTTTATCCGATTGCTGGTTACTCCAAGAAA
ATCAAATCACTGGATGAACTGCAGGATGGTTCGCAGGTTGCCGTGCCAAACGACCCAACTAACCTTGGTC
GTTCACTGCTGCTGCTGCAAAAAGTGGGCTTGATCAAACTGAAAGATGGCGTTGGCCTGCTGCCGACCGT
TCTTGATGTTGTTGAGAACCCCAAAAATCTGAAAATTGTTGAACTGGAAGCACCGCAACTGCCGCGTTCT
CTGGACGACGCGCAAATCGCTCTGGCAGTTATCAATACCACCTATGCCAGCCAGATTGGCCTGACTCCGG
CGAAAGACGGTATCTTTGTTGAAGATAAAGAGTCCCCGTACGTAAACCTGATCGTGACGCGTGAAGATAA
CAAAGACGCCGAGAACGTGAAGAAATTCGTCCAGGCTTATCAGTCTGACGAAGTTTACGAAGCAGCAAAC
AAAGTGTTTAACGGCGGAGCTGTTAAAGGCTGGCACCACCACCACCACCACTAAGAATTCGAAGCTTGGC
TGTTTTGGCGGATGAGAGAAGATTTTCAGCCTGATACAGATTAAATCAGAACGCAGAAGCGGTCTGATAA
AACAGAATTTGCCTGGCGGCAGTAGCGCGGTGGTCCCACCTGACCCCATGCCGAACTCAGAAGTGAAACG
CCGTAGCGCCGATGGTAGTGTGGGGTCTCCCCATGCGAGAGTAGGGAACTGCCAGGCATCAAATAAAACG
AAAGGCTCAGTCGAAAGACTGGGCCTTTCGTTTTATCTGTTGTTTGTCGGTGAACGCTCTCCTGAGTAGG
ACAAATCCGCCGGGAGCGGATTTGAACGTTGCGAAGCAACGGCCCGGAGGGTGGCGGGCAGGACGCCCGC
CATAAACTGCCAGGCATCAAATTAAGCAGAAGGCCATCCTGACGGATGGCCTTTTTGCGTTTCTACAAAC
TCTTTTGTTTATTTTTCTAAATACATTCAAATATGTATCCGCTCATGAGACAATAACCCTGATAAATGCT
TCAATAATATTGAAAAAGGAAGAGTATGAGTATTCAACATTTCCGTGTCGCCCTTATTCCCTTTTTTGCG
GCATTTTGCCTTCCTGTTTTTGCTCACCCAGAAACGCTGGTGAAAGTAAAAGATGCTGAAGATCAGTTGG
GTGCACGAGTGGGTTACATCGAACTGGATCTCAACAGCGGTAAGATCCTTGAGAGTTTTCGCCCCGAAGA
ACGTTTTCCAATGATGAGCACTTTTAAAGTTCTGCTATGTGGCGCGGTATTATCCCGTGTTGACGCCGGG
CAAGAGCAACTCGGTCGCCGCATACACTATTCTCAGAATGACTTGGTTGAGTACTCACCAGTCACAGAAA
AGCATCTTACGGATGGCATGACAGTAAGAGAATTATGCAGTGCTGCCATAACCATGAGTGATAACACTGC
GGCCAACTTACTTCTGACAACGATCGGAGGACCGAAGGAGCTAACCGCTTTTTTGCACAACATGGGGGAT
CATGTAACTCGCCTTGATCGTTGGGAACCGGAGCTGAATGAAGCCATACCAAACGACGAGCGTGACACCA
CGATGCCTGTAGCAATGGCAACAACGTTGCGCAAACTATTAACTGGCGAACTACTTACTCTAGCTTCCCG
GCAACAATTAATAGACTGGATGGAGGCGGATAAAGTTGCAGGACCACTTCTGCGCTCGGCCCTTCCGGCT
GGCTGGTTTATTGCTGATAAATCTGGAGCCGGTGAGCGTGGGTCTCGCGGTATCATTGCAGCACTGGGGC
CAGATGGTAAGCCCTCCCGTATCGTAGTTATCTACACGACGGGGAGTCAGGCAACTATGGATGAACGAAA
TAGACAGATCGCTGAGATAGGTGCCTCACTGATTAAGCATTGGTAACTGTCAGACCAAGTTTACTCATAT
ATACTTTAGATTGATTTAAAACTTCATTTTTAATTTAAAAGGATCTAGGTGAAGATCCTTTTTGATAATC
TCATGACCAAAATCCCTTAACGTGAGTTTTCGTTCCACTGAGCGTCAGACCCCGTAGAAAAGATCAAAGG
ATCTTCTTGAGATCCTTTTTTTCTGCGCGTAATCTGCTGCTTGCAAACAAAAAAACCACCGCTACCAGCG
GTGGTTTGTTTGCCGGATCAAGAGCTACCAACTCTTTTTCCGAAGGTAACTGGCTTCAGCAGAGCGCAGA
TACCAAATACTGTCCTTCTAGTGTAGCCGTAGTTAGGCCACCACTTCAAGAACTCTGTAGCACCGCCTAC
ATACCTCGCTCTGCTAATCCTGTTACCAGTGGCTGCTGCCAGTGGCGATAAGTCGTGTCTTACCGGGTTG
GACTCAAGACGATAGTTACCGGATAAGGCGCAGCGGTCGGGCTGAACGGGGGGTTCGTGCACACAGCCCA
GCTTGGAGCGAACGACCTACACCGAACTGAGATACCTACAGCGTGAGCTATGAGAAAGCGCCACGCTTCC
CGAAGGGAGAAAGGCGGACAGGTATCCGGTAAGCGGCAGGGTCGGAACAGGAGAGCGCACGAGGGAGCTT
CCAGGGGGAAACGCCTGGTATCTTTATAGTCCTGTCGGGTTTCGCCACCTCTGACTTGAGCGTCGATTTT
TGTGATGCTCGTCAGGGGGGCGGAGCCTATGGAAAAACGCCAGCAACGCGGCCTTTTTACGGTTCCTGGC
CTTTTGCTGGCCTTTTGCTCACATGTTCTTTCCTGCGTTATCCCCTGATTCTGTGGATAACCGTATTACC
GCCTTTGAGTGAGCTGATACCGCTCGCCGCAGCCGAACGACCGAGCGCAGCGAGTCAGTGAGCGAGGAAG
CGGAAGAGCGCCTGATGCGGTATTTTCTCCTTACGCATCTGTGCGGTATTTCACACCGCATATGGTGCAC
TCTCAGTACAATCTGCTCTGATGCCGCATAGTTAAGCCAGTATACACTCCGCTATCGCTACGTGACTGGG
TCATGGCTGCGCCCCGACACCCGCCAACACCCGCTGACGCGCCCTGACGGGCTTGTCTGCTCCCGGCATC
CGCTTACAGACAAGCTGTGACCGTCTCCGGGAGCTGCATGTGTCAGAGGTTTTCACCGTCATCACCGAAA
CGCGCGAGGCAGCAGATCAATTCGCGCGCGAAGGCGAAGCGGCATGCATAATGTGCCTGTCAAATGGACG
AAGCAGGGATTCTGCAAACCCTATGCTACTCCGTCAAGCCGTCAATTGTCTGATTCGTTACCAATTATGA
CAACTTGACGGCTACATCATTCACTTTTTCTTCACAACCGGCACGGAACTCGCTCGGGCTGGCCCCGGTG
CATTTTTTAAATACCCGCGAGAAATAGAGTTGATCGTCAAAACCAACATTGCGACCGACGGTGGCGATAG
GCATCCGGGTGGTGCTCAAAAGCAGCTTCGCCTGGCTGATACGTTGGTCCTCGCGCCAGCTTAAGACGCT
AATCCCTAACTGCTGGCGGAAAAGATGTGACAGACGCGACGGCGACAAGCAAACATGCTGTGCGACGCTG
GCGATATCAAAATTGCTGTCTGCCAGGTGATCGCTGATGTACTGACAAGCCTCGCGTACCCGATTATCCA
TCGGTGGATGGAGCGACTCGTTAATCGCTTCCATGCGCCGCAGTAACAATTGCTCAAGCAGATTTATCGC
CAGCAGCTCCGAATAGCGCCCTTCCCCTTGCCCGGCGTTAATGATTTGCCCAAACAGGTCGCTGAAATGC
GGCTGGTGCGCTTCATCCGGGCGAAAGAACCCCGTATTGGCAAATATTGACGGCCAGTTAAGCCATTCAT
GCCAGTAGGCGCGCGGACGAAAGTAAACCCACTGGTGATACCATTCGCGAGCCTCCGGATGACGACCGTA
GTGATGAATCTCTCCTGGCGGGAACAGCAAAATATCACCCGGTCGGCAAACAAATTCTCGTCCCTGATTT
TTCACCACCCCCTGACCGCGAATGGTGAGATTGAGAATATAACCTTTCATTCCCAGCGGTCGGTCGATAA
AAAAATCGAGATAACCGTTGGCCTCAATCGGCGTTAAACCCGCCACCAGATGGGCATTAAACGAGTATCC
CGGCAGCAGGGGATCATTTTGCGCTTCAGCCATACTTTTCATACTCCCGCCATTCAGAGAAGAAACCAAT
TGTCCATATTGCATCAGACATTGCCGTCACTGCGTCTTTTACTGGCTCTTCTCGCTAACCAAACCGGTAA
CCCCGCTTATTAAAAGCATTCTGTAACAAAGCGGGACCAAAGCCATGACAAAAACGCGTAACAAAAGTGT
CTATAATCACGGCAGAAAAGTCCACATTGATTATTTGCACGGCGTCACACTTTGCTATGCCATAGCATTT
TTATCCATAAGATTAGCGGATCCTACCTGACGCTTTTTATCGCAACTCTCTACTGTTTCTCCATACCCGT
TTTTTGGGCTAACAGGAGGAATTAACCATGGGCCATCATCATCATCATCATCATCATCATCACAGCAGCG
GCCATATCGACGACGACGACAAGCATATGATAAAACTTTCGAATATCACCAAAGTGTTCCACCAGGGCAC
CCGCACCATCCAGGCGTTGAACAACGTCAGCCTGCATGTGCCAGCTGGACAAATTTATGGCGTTATCGGT
GCCTCAGGCGCGGGTAAGAGTACGCTTATACGTTGTGTAAACCTGCTGGAGCGCCCAACCGAGGGTAGCG
TGC
Features (pLannotate 1.2.2; 15 found; start..end, strand, type, name):
    838..1488    +  CDS            metI: METI_ECOLI - Also known as yaeE. Experimental evidence at protein level: Swiss-Prot protein existence level 1. (Microbial infection) Probably transports the toxic C- terminal region of CdiA from E.coli strain MHI813 across the inner membrane to the cytoplasm, where CdiA has a toxic effect. Toxin transport is strain-specific, mutations in this gene do not confer resistance to several other tested CdiA toxins. From Escherichia coli (strain K12).
   1531..2343    +  CDS            metQ: METQ_ECOLI - Also known as yaeC. Experimental evidence at protein level: Swiss-Prot protein existence level 1. This protein is a component of a D-methionine permease, a binding protein-dependent, ATP-driven transport system. From Escherichia coli (strain K12).
   2344..2361    +  CDS            9xHis (fragment): 9xHis affinity tag
   2461..2576    +  ncRNA          5S rRNA: Accession: RF00001 - 5S ribosomal RNA
   2580..2666    +  terminator     rrnB T1 terminator: Escherichia coli rrnB; transcription terminator T1 from the E. coli rrnB gene
   2758..2785    +  terminator     rrnB T2 terminator: transcription terminator T2 from the E. coli rrnB gene
   2804..2895    +  promoter       AmpR promoter: bla
   2896..3756    +  CDS            AmpR: β-lactamase; bla; confers resistance to ampicillin, carbenicillin, and related antibiotics
   3927..4515    +  rep_origin     ori: high-copy-number ColE1/pMB1/pBR322/pUC origin of replication
   4701..4841    -  misc_feature   bom: basis of mobility region from pBR322
   4943..4983    -  CDS            rop (fragment): Rop protein, which maintains plasmids at low copy number; rop
   5105..5983    -  CDS            araC: L-arabinose regulatory protein; araC
   6010..6294    +  promoter       araBAD promoter: araBAD; promoter of the L-arabinose operon of E. coli; the araC regulatory gene is transcribed in the opposite direction (Guzman et al., 1995)
   6334..6351    +  CDS            capTEV™ (fragment): composite tag for in vivo biotinylation, TEV protease cleavage, and 6xHis tagging
   6397..842     +  CDS            metN (across the origin): METN_ECOLI - Also known as abc. Experimental evidence at protein level: Swiss-Prot protein existence level 1. Part of the ABC transporter complex MetNIQ involved in methionine import (PubMed:12169620, PubMed:12218041, PubMed:12819857, PubMed:18621668, PubMed:30352853). Responsible for energy coupling to the transport system (PubMed:18621668, PubMed:25678706). It has also been shown to be involved in formyl-L-methionine transport (PubMed:12819857). From Escherichia coli (strain K12).
