[The description below was written by a language model from this plasmid's Addgene catalogue record and pLannotate feature annotations shown in this document.]
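Description:
N295A (EcN), F103A (EcI) MetNIQ in pBAD is a 6,583 bp bacterial expression plasmid built on the Invitrogen pBAD backbone. It carries the three genes of the E. coli methionine ABC importer as a single arabinose-inducible operon. The plasmid replicates from a ColE1/pBR322-type origin, with a bom site and only a fragment of rop annotated, and is selected with ampicillin through the bla gene. The divergently transcribed araC regulator controls the araBAD promoter, so expression is induced by L-arabinose. The rrnB T1 and T2 terminators close the transcription unit.

Downstream of the promoter, metN (the ATPase subunit) comes first. It is fused at its N terminus to a 10x His tag and an enterokinase cleavage site; the automated annotation detects this region only as a short His-containing tag fragment. metI, the transmembrane subunit, follows and slightly overlaps the end of metN. Next comes metQ, the periplasmic methionine-binding protein, with a C-terminal 6x His tag. Neither metI nor metQ has its own promoter, so all three are read from one polycistronic transcript. MetN carries the N295A substitution, MetI carries F103A, and MetQ is wild type.

The record has two inconsistencies. The mutation field describes residue 295 as glutamic acid, whereas the name implies asparagine. The depositor's sequence file is labelled Y160A EcI rather than F103A, although its feature layout matches the sequenced plasmid apart from the numbering origin.

The construct is intended for methionine transport activity assays. The depositor comments mention a strain with a chromosomal metNIQ deletion, presumably the host for these assays.
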