Addgene plasmid #118258: N295A (EcN), F103A (EcI) MetNIQ in pBAD
Purpose: N295A Mutation of MetN and F103A in MetI in Methionine ABC Transporter and Wild Type Methionine Binding Protein for Transport Activity Assay
Depositing lab: Douglas Rees. Depositing organization: California Institute of Technology. Publication: Noncanonical role for the binding protein in substrate uptake by the MetNI methionine ATP Binding Cassette (ABC) transporter. Nguyen PT, Lai JY, Lee AT, Kaiser JT, Rees DC. Proc Natl Acad Sci U S A. 2018 Oct 23. pii: 1811003115. doi: 10.1073/pnas.1811003115. PubMed 30352853.
Backbone
  Vector backbone: pBAD
  Backbone manufacturer: Thermo Scientific Invitrogen
  Backbone size w/o insert (bp): 3963
  Total vector size (bp): 6583
  Vector type: Bacterial Expression
Growth in bacteria
  Bacterial resistance: Ampicillin, 100 μg/mL
  Growth temperature: 37°C
  Growth strain: DH5alpha
  Copy number: Unknown
Gene/Insert 1
  Gene/Insert name: MetN (N295A)
  Species: E. coli
  Insert size (bp): 1032
  Mutation: Changed Glutamic Acid (Glu) 295 to Alanine (Ala)
  GenBank ID: 944896
  Entrez Gene: metN (a.k.a. b0199, ECK0199, JW0195, abc, metD)
  Promoter: araBAD Promoter
  Tag / fusion protein: 10x HIs Tag (N terminal on insert); Enterokinase Cleavage Site (N terminal on insert)
  Cloning method: Unknown
  Sequencing primers: 5′ pBAD Forward; 3′ TTAGCAATAATTTGCCCCGGACGCGTGACATA
Gene/Insert 2
  Gene/Insert name: MetI (F103A)
  Species: E. coli
  Insert size (bp): 654
  Mutation: Changed Phenylalanine (Phe) 103 to Alanine (Ala)
  GenBank ID: 944894
  Entrez Gene: metI (a.k.a. b0198, ECK0198, JW0194, metD, yaeE)
  Promoter: None
  Cloning method: Unknown
  Sequencing primers: 5′ TAGCGCGCAGATGGATTACGCCGGTGGCGTTAAGTTCGGC; 3′ GCCGACTTTAATGTGGTTTGGATCTTT
Gene/Insert 3
  Gene/Insert name: MetQ (alt name: Methionine Binding Protein)
  Species: E. coli
  Insert size (bp): 813
  GenBank ID: 944893
  Entrez Gene: metQ (a.k.a. b0197, ECK0197, metD, yaeC)
  Promoter: None
  Tag / fusion protein: 6x His Tag (C terminal on insert)
  Cloning method: Unknown
  Sequencing primers: 5′ TTTAATTCAGTTCGCAGGCGACCGCATCG; 3′ pBAD Reverse
Terms and licenses: Academic/Nonprofit Terms; Industry Terms: Not Available to Industry
Depositor comments: delta metNIQ E. coli strain BW2115 was a created in the Rees lab by modifying E. coli genomic DNA
How to cite: N295A (EcN), F103A (EcI) MetNIQ in pBAD was a gift from Douglas Rees (Addgene plasmid # 118258 ; http://n2t.net/addgene:118258 ; RRID:Addgene_118258)
